Addgene plasmid #154310: pJW1347
Purpose: Donor-cassette for SapTrap
Depositing lab: Jordan Ward. Depositing organization: University of California, Santa Cruz. Publication: An expanded auxin-inducible degron toolkit for Caenorhabditis elegans. Ashley GE, Duong T, Levenson MT, Martinez MAQ, Johnson LC, Hibshman JD, Saeger HN, Palmisano NJ, Doonan R, Martinez-Mendez R, Davidson BR, Zhang W, Ragle JM, Medwig-Kinney TN, Sirota SS, Goldstein B, Matus DQ, Dickinson DJ, Reiner DJ, Ward JD. Genetics. 2021 Mar 31;217(3). pii: 6104563. doi: 10.1093/genetics/iyab006. PubMed 33677541.
Backbone
  Vector backbone: Topo-Blunt
  Backbone size w/o insert (bp): 478
  Vector type: Worm Expression, CRISPR
Growth in bacteria
  Bacterial resistance: Kanamycin, 50 μg/mL
  Growth temperature: 37°C
  Growth strain: DH5alpha
  Copy number: High Copy
Gene/Insert
  Gene/Insert name: 30aa Linker for CT slot
  Species: C. elegans (nematode)
  Insert size (bp): 96
  Cloning method: TOPO Cloning
  Sequencing primers: 5′ M13 Forward (tgtaaaacgacggccagt); 3′ M13 Reverse (caggaaacagctatgaccatg)
Terms and licenses: Academic/Nonprofit Terms; Industry Terms: Not Available to Industry
How to cite: pJW1347 was a gift from Jordan Ward (Addgene plasmid # 154310 ; http://n2t.net/addgene:154310 ; RRID:Addgene_154310)
