[The description below was written by a language model from this plasmid's Addgene catalogue record and pLannotate feature annotations shown in this document.]
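Description:
pJW1347 is a small bacterial cloning plasmid that serves as a donor-cassette module for SapTrap, a modular assembly system used to build CRISPR/Cas9 homology-directed repair templates for genome editing in Caenorhabditis elegans. It was made by TOPO cloning a 96 bp insert into a Topo-Blunt backbone. The insert encodes a 30-amino-acid flexible linker designated for the "CT slot" of a SapTrap assembly. The sequenced plasmid is 3,685 nt, so the catalogue's backbone size of 478 bp does not match the full sequence and should not be taken as the vector length.

The feature table mostly reflects the standard Zero Blunt-type TOPO backbone. A high-copy ColE1/pUC origin supports replication in E. coli, and the Tn5-derived NeoR/KanR gene provides the kanamycin selection listed in the record, with a BleoR (Sh ble) gene also present. The cloning site lies within a lac promoter/operator-driven lacZα–ccdB fusion, whose disruption by an insert allows growth in standard strains. It is flanked by SP6 and T7 promoters and M13 sequencing primer sites. The linker itself is not annotated as such. The short "Twin-Strep-tag (fragment)" hit at this position most likely reflects similarity to a glycine/serine-rich linker sequence rather than a genuine affinity tag. No worm promoter, reporter or guide RNA element is annotated, which fits a role as a parts plasmid rather than an expression construct. It belongs to an expanded auxin-inducible degron toolkit for C. elegans, where such a linker would be combined with other modules when assembling repair templates for tagging endogenous genes.
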