Features (pLannotate 1.2.2; 15 found; start..end, strand, type, name):
     72..93      +  protein_bind   CAP binding site: CAP binding activates transcription in the presence of cAMP. E. coli catabolite activator protein
    108..138     +  promoter       lac promoter: promoter for the E. coli lac operon
    146..162     +  protein_bind   lac operator: The lac repressor binds to the lac operator to inhibit transcription in E. coli. This inhibition can be relieved by adding lactose or isopropyl-β-D-thiogalactopyranoside (IPTG). lac repressor encoded by lacI
    204..222     +  promoter       SP6 promoter: promoter for bacteriophage SP6 RNA polymerase
    343..360     +  CDS            Twin-Strep-tag (fragment): two Strep-Tag®II moieties connected by a linker for enhanced binding to Strep-Tactin®, an engineered form of streptavidin (Schmidt et al., 2013)
    539..557     -  promoter       T7 promoter: promoter for bacteriophage T7 RNA polymerase
    560..707     +  CDS            lacZα (fragment): LacZα fragment of β-galactosidase; lacZ fragment
    717..1020    +  CDS            ccdB (fragment): CcdB, a bacterial toxin that poisons DNA gyrase; ccdB; Plasmids containing the ccdB gene cannot be propagated in standard E. coli strains.
   1068..1337    +  CDS            tnpA (fragment): TN5P_ECOLX - Also known as tnp. Experimental evidence at protein level: Swiss-Prot protein existence level 1. Mediates transposition of transposon Tn5 by a 'cut and paste' mechanism. First, the monomeric transposase binds the 19 bp inverted DNA repeats flanking the transposon. Then, dimerization of the DNA- bound transposase creates a synaptic DNA complex. After nicking of the first DNA strand, excision of the transposon proceeds through a series of intermediates. The transposase then mediates the insertion of the transposon at a new site by strand transfer. The activity of the wild- type tran
   1369..2163    +  CDS            NeoR/KanR: aminoglycoside phosphotransferase from Tn5; aph(3')-II (or nptII); confers resistance to neomycin, kanamycin, and G418 (Geneticin®)
   2184..2234    -  misc_feature   bom (fragment): basis of mobility region from pBR322
   2261..2349    +  promoter       AmpR promoter (fragment): bla
   2369..2743    +  CDS            BleoR: antibiotic-binding protein; Sh ble from Streptoalloteichus hindustanus; confers resistance to bleomycin, phleomycin, and Zeocin™
   2881..3469    +  rep_origin     ori: high-copy-number ColE1/pMB1/pBR322/pUC origin of replication
   3652..59      +  CDS            lacI (fragment) (across the origin): lac repressor; lacI; The lac repressor binds to the lac operator to inhibit transcription in E. coli. This inhibition can be relieved by adding lactose or isopropyl-β-D-thiogalactopyranoside (IPTG).
>Addgene plasmid #154310 | pJW1347 | addgene full sequence | sequence record 309448 | Addgene NGS Result
TGGCCGATTCATTAATGCAGCTGGCACGACAGGTTTCCCGACTGGAAAGCGGGCAGTGAGCGCAACGCAA
TTAATGTGAGTTAGCTCACTCATTAGGCACCCCAGGCTTTACACTTTATGCTTCCGGCTCGTATGTTGTG
TGGAATTGTGAGCGGATAACAATTTCACACAGGAAACAGCTATGACCATGATTACGCCAAGCTATTTAGG
TGACACTATAGAATACTCAAGCTATGCATCAAGCTTGGTACCGAGCTCGGATCCACTAGTAACGGCCGCC
AGTGTGCTGGAATTCGCCCTTCTTTCCTGCGTTATCCCCTGATTCTGTGGCTCTTCGGCGGGTGGCGGTG
GATCGGGAGGAGGAGGTTCGGGTGGCGGAGGCAGTGGAGGTGGCGGAAGTGGCGGCGGTGGTTCAGGAGG
AGGCGGATCCATGCGAAGAGCGTTTGATGCCTGGCAGTTTATGGCGGGAAGGGCGAATTCTGCAGATATC
CATCACACTGGCGGCCGCTCGAGCATGCATCTAGAGGGCCCAATTCGCCCTATAGTGAGTCGTATTACAA
TTCACTGGCCGTCGTTTTACAACGTCGTGACTGGGAAAACCCTGGCGTTACCCAACTTAATCGCCTTGCA
GCACATCCCCCTTTCGCCAGCTGGCGTAATAGCGAAGAGGCCCGCACCGATCGCCCTTCCCAACAGTTGC
GCAGCCTATACGTACGGCAGTTTAAGGTTTACACCTATAAAAGAGAGAGCCGTTATCGTCTGTTTGTGGA
TGTACAGAGTGATATTATTGACACGCCGGGGCGACGGATGGTGATCCCCCTGGCCAGTGCACGTCTGCTG
TCAGATAAAGTCTCCCGTGAACTTTACCCGGTGGTGCATATCGGGGATGAAAGCTGGCGCATGATGACCA
CCGATATGGCCAGTGTGCCGGTCTCCGTTATCGGGGAAGAAGTGGCTGATCTCAGCCACCGCGAAAATGA
CATCAAAAACGCCATTAACCTGATGTTCTGGGGAATATAAATGTCAGGCATGAGATTATCAAAAAGGATC
TTCACCTAGATCCTTTTCACGTAGAAAGCCAGTCCGCAGAAACGGTGCTGACCCCGGATGAATGTCAGCT
ACTGGGCTATCTGGACAAGGGAAAACGCAAGCGCAAAGAGAAAGCAGGTAGCTTGCAGTGGGCTTACATG
GCGATAGCTAGACTGGGCGGTTTTATGGACAGCAAGCGAACCGGAATTGCCAGCTGGGGCGCCCTCTGGT
AAGGTTGGGAAGCCCTGCAAAGTAAACTGGATGGCTTTCTTGCCGCCAAGGATCTGATGGCGCAGGGGAT
CAAGCTCTGATCAAGAGACAGGATGAGGATCGTTTCGCATGATTGAACAAGATGGATTGCACGCAGGTTC
TCCGGCCGCTTGGGTGGAGAGGCTATTCGGCTATGACTGGGCACAACAGACAATCGGCTGCTCTGATGCC
GCCGTGTTCCGGCTGTCAGCGCAGGGGCGCCCGGTTCTTTTTGTCAAGACCGACCTGTCCGGTGCCCTGA
ATGAACTGCAAGACGAGGCAGCGCGGCTATCGTGGCTGGCCACGACGGGCGTTCCTTGCGCAGCTGTGCT
CGACGTTGTCACTGAAGCGGGAAGGGACTGGCTGCTATTGGGCGAAGTGCCGGGGCAGGATCTCCTGTCA
TCTCACCTTGCTCCTGCCGAGAAAGTATCCATCATGGCTGATGCAATGCGGCGGCTGCATACGCTTGATC
CGGCTACCTGCCCATTCGACCACCAAGCGAAACATCGCATCGAGCGAGCACGTACTCGGATGGAAGCCGG
TCTTGTCGATCAGGATGATCTGGACGAAGAGCATCAGGGGCTCGCGCCAGCCGAACTGTTCGCCAGGCTC
AAGGCGAGCATGCCCGACGGCGAGGATCTCGTCGTGACCCATGGCGATGCCTGCTTGCCGAATATCATGG
TGGAAAATGGCCGCTTTTCTGGATTCATCGACTGTGGCCGGCTGGGTGTGGCGGACCGCTATCAGGACAT
AGCGTTGGCTACCCGTGATATTGCTGAAGAGCTTGGCGGCGAATGGGCTGACCGCTTCCTCGTGCTTTAC
GGTATCGCCGCTCCCGATTCGCAGCGCATCGCCTTCTATCGCCTTCTTGACGAGTTCTTCTGAATTATTA
ACGCTTACAATTTCCTGATGCGGTATTTTCTCCTTACGCATCTGTGCGGTATTTCACACCGCATCAGGTG
GCACTTTTCGGGGAAATGTGCGCGGAACCCCTATTTGTTTATTTTTCTAAATACATTCAAATATGTATCC
GCTCATGAGACAATAACCCTGATAAATGCTTCAATAATAGCACGTGAGGAGGGCCACCATGGCCAAGTTG
ACCAGTGCCGTTCCGGTGCTCACCGCGCGCGACGTCGCCGGAGCGGTCGAGTTCTGGACCGACCGGCTCG
GGTTCTCCCGGGACTTCGTGGAGGACGACTTCGCCGGTGTGGTCCGGGACGACGTGACCCTGTTCATCAG
CGCGGTCCAGGACCAGGTGGTGCCGGACAACACCCTGGCCTGGGTGTGGGTGCGCGGCCTGGACGAGCTG
TACGCCGAGTGGTCGGAGGTCGTGTCCACGAACTTCCGGGACGCCTCCGGGCCGGCCATGACCGAGATCG
GCGAGCAGCCGTGGGGGCGGGAGTTCGCCCTGCGCGACCCGGCCGGCAACTGCGTGCACTTCGTGGCCGA
GGAGCAGGACTGACACGTGCTAAAACTTCATTTTTAATTTAAAAGGATCTAGGTGAAGATCCTTTTTGAT
AATCTCATGACCAAAATCCCTTAACGTGAGTTTTCGTTCCACTGAGCGTCAGACCCCGTAGAAAAGATCA
AAGGATCTTCTTGAGATCCTTTTTTTCTGCGCGTAATCTGCTGCTTGCAAACAAAAAAACCACCGCTACC
AGCGGTGGTTTGTTTGCCGGATCAAGAGCTACCAACTCTTTTTCCGAAGGTAACTGGCTTCAGCAGAGCG
CAGATACCAAATACTGTTCTTCTAGTGTAGCCGTAGTTAGGCCACCACTTCAAGAACTCTGTAGCACCGC
CTACATACCTCGCTCTGCTAATCCTGTTACCAGTGGCTGCTGCCAGTGGCGATAAGTCGTGTCTTACCGG
GTTGGACTCAAGACGATAGTTACCGGATAAGGCGCAGCGGTCGGGCTGAACGGGGGGTTCGTGCACACAG
CCCAGCTTGGAGCGAACGACCTACACCGAACTGAGATACCTACAGCGTGAGCTATGAGAAAGCGCCACGC
TTCCCGAAGGGAGAAAGGCGGACAGGTATCCGGTAAGCGGCAGGGTCGGAACAGGAGAGCGCACGAGGGA
GCTTCCAGGGGGAAACGCCTGGTATCTTTATAGTCCTGTCGGGTTTCGCCACCTCTGACTTGAGCGTCGA
TTTTTGTGATGCTCGTCAGGGGGGCGGAGCCTATGGAAAAACGCCAGCAACGCGGCCTTTTTACGGTTCC
TGGCCTTTTGCTGGCCTTTTGCTCACATGTTCTTTCCTGCGTTATCCCCTGATTCTGTGGATAACCGTAT
TACCGCCTTTGAGTGAGCTGATACCGCTCGCCGCAGCCGAACGACCGAGCGCAGCGAGTCAGTGAGCGAG
GAAGCGGAAGAGCGCCCAATACGCAAACCGCCTCTCCCCGCGCGT
